Addgene plasmid #19547: pcDNA5/FRT/TO HIS DNAJA3
Depositing lab: Harm Kampinga. Depositing organization: University Medical Center Groningen. Publication: Computational analysis of the human HSPH/HSPA/DNAJ family and cloning of a human HSPH/HSPA/DNAJ expression library. Hageman J, Kampinga HH. Cell Stress Chaperones. 2009 Jan;14(1):1-21. doi: 10.1007/s12192-008-0060-2. Epub 2008 Aug 7. PubMed 18686016.
Backbone
  Vector backbone: pcDNA5/FRT/TO
  Backbone manufacturer: Invitrogen
  Backbone size w/o insert (bp): 5137
  Vector type: Mammalian Expression
  Selectable markers: Hygromycin
Growth in bacteria
  Bacterial resistance: Ampicillin, 100 μg/mL
  Growth temperature: 37°C
  Growth strain: DH5alpha
  Copy number: High Copy
Gene/Insert
  Gene/Insert name: DnaJ (Hsp40) homolog, subfamily A, member 3 (alt names: DNAJA3; TID1; hTid-1; FLJ45758)
  Species: H. sapiens (human)
  Insert size (bp): 1472
  Entrez Gene: DNAJA3 (a.k.a. HCA57, TID1, Tid1-L, Tid1-S, hTID-1)
  Tag / fusion protein: His (N terminal on backbone)
  Cloning method: Restriction Enzyme; 5′ cloning site BamHI (not destroyed); 3′ cloning site NotI (not destroyed)
  Sequencing primers: 5′ LNCX; 3′ BGH-rev
Terms and licenses: Academic/Nonprofit Terms; Industry Terms: Not Available to Industry
Depositor comments: Part of the HSP40 gene family Disclaimer: For cloning the various HSP genes, the Stratagene reference RNA for cDNA synthesis was used and genes were amplified from this mixture that originates from 10 different cell lines from different somatic origin and ultimately coming from 10 different individuals. This strategy was used to maximize the chance for the presence of individual HSP transcripts. Users must be aware that this mixture thus represents 20 complete haploid genomes, meaning that for each individual gene there might be polymorphisms that could potentially have functional consequences. The library was sequence verified only for the presence of the correct gene.
How to cite: pcDNA5/FRT/TO HIS DNAJA3 was a gift from Harm Kampinga (Addgene plasmid # 19547 ; http://n2t.net/addgene:19547 ; RRID:Addgene_19547)
