[The description below was written by a language model from this plasmid's Addgene catalogue record, the feature table of its GenBank file and pLannotate feature annotations shown in this document.]
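Description:
pcDNA5/FRT/TO HIS DNAJA3 is a mammalian expression plasmid built on the Invitrogen pcDNA5/FRT/TO backbone and carrying human DNAJA3 (also known as TID1/hTid-1), a member of the DnaJ/Hsp40 subfamily A co-chaperones that acts in the mitochondrial matrix and modulates apoptotic signalling. The coding sequence was inserted between BamHI and NotI sites, both retained, downstream of an N-terminal His tag supplied by the modified backbone. Expression is driven by the CMV immediate-early enhancer and promoter followed by tet operator sequences (annotated in the feature table as short tetO-containing promoter fragments). Transcription is therefore repressed in cells expressing the Tet repressor and induced by tetracycline, and is otherwise constitutive. A bovine growth hormone polyadenylation signal terminates the transcript.

Downstream lies an FRT site placed directly in front of a hygromycin resistance gene with an SV40 polyadenylation signal. No complete promoter is annotated for this marker. This fits the design in which FLP-mediated recombination into a genomic FRT site of a suitable host line supplies the missing upstream elements, so that hygromycin selects for single-copy, site-specific integrants. In bacteria the plasmid replicates from a high-copy ColE1/pUC-type origin and is selected with ampicillin.

The full annotated sequence is 6,568 nt. The separate GenBank record covers only an 849 bp stretch and annotates just the 6xHis tag. The construct belongs to a human HSPH/HSPA/DNAJ chaperone expression library. The depositor cautions that inserts were amplified from pooled reference RNA from ten cell lines, so polymorphisms may be present, and clones were verified only for gene identity.
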