Features (pLannotate 1.2.2; 21 found; start..end, strand, type, name):
     28..80      -  misc_feature   bom (fragment): basis of mobility region from pBR322
    235..614     +  enhancer       CMV enhancer: human cytomegalovirus immediate early enhancer
    615..818     +  promoter       CMV promoter: human cytomegalovirus (CMV) immediate early promoter
    820..839     +  promoter       PLtetO-1 promoter (fragment): modified phage lambda PL promoter with tet operator sites (Lutz and Bujard, 1997)
    841..860     +  promoter       PLtetO-1 promoter (fragment): modified phage lambda PL promoter with tet operator sites (Lutz and Bujard, 1997)
    868..901     +  promoter       TRE3GV promoter (fragment): 3rd-generation Tet-responsive promoter that can be activated by binding of Tet-On® 3G, optimized for retroviral and lentiviral vectors
   1023..2462    +  CDS            DNAJA3: DNJA3_HUMAN - Also known as HCA57, TID1. Experimental evidence at protein level: Swiss-Prot protein existence level 1. Modulates apoptotic signal transduction or effector structures within the mitochondrial matrix. Affect cytochrome C release from the mitochondria and caspase 3 activation, but not caspase 8 activation. Isoform 1 increases apoptosis triggered by both TNF and the DNA-damaging agent mytomycin C; in sharp contrast, isoform 2 suppresses apoptosis. Can modulate IFN-gamma-mediated transcriptional activity. Isoform 2 may play a role in neuromuscular junction development as an effector
   2526..2750    +  polyA_signal   bGH poly(A) signal: bovine growth hormone polyadenylation signal
   2754..2775    +  promoter       SV40 promoter (fragment): SV40 enhancer and early promoter
   2796..3029    +  rep_origin     f1 ori (fragment) (sequence partly withheld): f1 bacteriophage origin of replication; arrow indicates direction of (+) strand synthesis
   3034..3081    +  protein_bind   FRT: FLP-mediated recombination occurs in the 8-bp core sequence TCTAGAAA (Turan and Bode, 2011). FLP recombinase from the Saccharomyces cerevisiae 2μ plasmid
   3089..4111    +  CDS            HygR: aminoglycoside phosphotransferase from E. coli; aph(4)-Ia; confers resistance to hygromycin
   4121..4246    +  CDS            ble (fragment): BLE_KLEPN - Experimental evidence at protein level: Swiss-Prot protein existence level 1. Binding protein with a strong affinity to the bleomycin family of antibiotics. Binds to CL990; an antimitotic-antibiotic compound. From Klebsiella pneumoniae.
   4241..4362    +  polyA_signal   SV40 poly(A) signal: SV40 polyadenylation signal
   4435..4451    -  protein_bind   lac operator: The lac repressor binds to the lac operator to inhibit transcription in E. coli. This inhibition can be relieved by adding lactose or isopropyl-β-D-thiogalactopyranoside (IPTG). lac repressor encoded by lacI
   4459..4489    -  promoter       lac promoter: promoter for the E. coli lac operon
   4504..4525    -  protein_bind   CAP binding site: CAP binding activates transcription in the presence of cAMP. E. coli catabolite activator protein
   4538..4630    -  CDS            lacI (fragment): lac repressor; lacI; The lac repressor binds to the lac operator to inhibit transcription in E. coli. This inhibition can be relieved by adding lactose or isopropyl-β-D-thiogalactopyranoside (IPTG).
   4813..5401    -  rep_origin     ori: high-copy-number ColE1/pMB1/pBR322/pUC origin of replication
   5572..6432    -  CDS            AmpR: β-lactamase; bla; confers resistance to ampicillin, carbenicillin, and related antibiotics
   6433..6537    -  promoter       AmpR promoter: bla
>Addgene plasmid #19547 | pcDNA5/FRT/TO HIS DNAJA3 | depositor full sequence | sequence record 9183 | Author sequence
GACGGATCGGGAGATCTCCCGATCCCCTATGGTGCACTCTCAGTACAATCTGCTCTGATGCCGCATAGTT
AAGCCAGTATCTGCTCCCTGCTTGTGTGTTGGAGGTCGCTGAGTAGTGCGCGAGCAAAATTTAAGCTACA
ACAAGGCAAGGCTTGACCGACAATTGCATGAAGAATCTGCTTAGGGTTAGGCGTTTTGCGCTGCTTCGCG
ATGTACGGGCCAGATATACGCGTTGACATTGATTATTGACTAGTTATTAATAGTAATCAATTACGGGGTC
ATTAGTTCATAGCCCATATATGGAGTTCCGCGTTACATAACTTACGGTAAATGGCCCGCCTGGCTGACCG
CCCAACGACCCCCGCCCATTGACGTCAATAATGACGTATGTTCCCATAGTAACGCCAATAGGGACTTTCC
ATTGACGTCAATGGGTGGAGTATTTACGGTAAACTGCCCACTTGGCAGTACATCAAGTGTATCATATGCC
AAGTACGCCCCCTATTGACGTCAATGACGGTAAATGGCCCGCCTGGCATTATGCCCAGTACATGACCTTA
TGGGACTTTCCTACTTGGCAGTACATCTACGTATTAGTCATCGCTATTACCATGGTGATGCGGTTTTGGC
AGTACATCAATGGGCGTGGATAGCGGTTTGACTCACGGGGATTTCCAAGTCTCCACCCCATTGACGTCAA
TGGGAGTTTGTTTTGGCACCAAAATCAACGGGACTTTCCAAAATGTCGTAACAACTCCGCCCCATTGACG
CAAATGGGCGGTAGGCGTGTACGGTGGGAGGTCTATATAAGCAGAGCTCTCCCTATCAGTGATAGAGATC
TCCCTATCAGTGATAGAGATCGTCGACGAGCTCGTTTAGTGAACCGTCAGATCGCCTGGAGACGCCATCC
ACGCTGTTTTGACCTCCATAGAAGACACCGGGACCGATCCAGCCTCCGGACTCTAGCGTTTAAACTTAAG
CTTCTGCAGACCATGCATCATCACCATCACCATGGATCCACCATGGCTGCGCGGTGCTCCACACGCTGGT
TGCTGGTGGTTGTGGGGACCCCGCGGCTGCCGGCTATATCGGGTAGAGGGGCCCGGCCGCCCAGGGAGGG
CGTGGTGGGGGCATGGCTGAGCCGCAAGCTGAGCGTCCCCGCCTTTGCGTCTTCCCTGACCTCTTGCGGC
CCCCGAGCGCTGCTGACATTGAGACCTGGTGTCAGCCTCACAGGAACAAAACATTACCCTTTCATTTGTA
CTGCCTCCTTCCACACGAGTGCCCCTTTGGCCAAAGAAGATTATTATCAGATATTAGGAGTGCCTCGAAA
TGCCAGCCAGAAAGAGATCAAGAAAGCCTATTATCAGCTTGCCAAGAAGTATCACCCTGACACAAATAAG
GATGATCCCAAAGCCAAGGAGAAGTTCTCCCAGCTGGCAGAAGCCTATGAGGTTTTGAGTGATGAGGTGA
AGAGGAAGCAGTACGATGCCTACGGCTCTGCAGGCTTCGATCCTGGGGCCAGCGGCTCCCAGCATAGCTA
CTGGAAGGGAGGCCCCACTGTGGACCCCGAGGAGCTGTTCAGGAAGATCTTTGGCGAGTTCTCATCCTCT
TCATTTGGAGATTTCCAGACCGTGTTTGATCAGCCTCAGGAATACTTCATGGAGTTGACATTCAATCAAG
CTGCAAAGGGGGTCAACAAGGAGTTCACCGTGAACATCATGGACACGTGTGAGCGCTGCAACGGCAAGGG
GAACGAGCCCGGCACCAAGGTGCAGCATTGCCACTACTGTGGCGGCTCCGGCATGGAAACCATCAACACA
GGCCCTTTTGTGATGCGTTCCACGTGTAGGAGATGTGGTGGCCGCGGCTCCATCATCATATCGCCCTGTG
TGGTCTGCAGGGGAGCAGGACAAGCCAAGCAGAAAAAGCGAGTGATGATCCCTGTGCCTGCAGGAGTCGA
GGATGGCCAGACCGTGAGGATGCCTGTGGGAAAAAGGGAAATTTTCATTACGTTCAGGGTGCAGAAAAGC
CCTGTGTTCCGGAGGGACGGCGCAGACATCCACTCCGACCTCTTTATTTCTATAGCTCAGGCTCTTCTTG
GGGGAACAGCCAGAGCCCAGGGCCTGTACGAGACGATCAACGTGACGATCCCCCCTGGGACTCAGACAGA
CCAGAAGATTCGGATGGGTGGGAAAGGCATCCCCCGGATTAACAGCTACGGCTACGGAGACCACTACATC
CACATCAAGATACGAGTTCCAAAGAGGCTAACGAGCCGGCAGCAGAGCCTGATCCTGAGCTACGCCGAGG
ACGAGACAGATGTGGAGGGGACGGTGAACGGCGTCACCCTCACCAGCTCTGGTGGCAGCACCATGGATAG
CTCCGCAGGAAGCAAGGCTAGGCGTGAGGCTGGGGAGGACGAGGAGGGATTCCTTTCCAAACTTAAGAAA
ATGTTTACCTCATGATATCCCAGCCGCGGCCGCTCGAGTCTAGAGGGCCCGTTTAAACCCGCTGATCAGC
CTCGACTGTGCCTTCTAGTTGCCAGCCATCTGTTGTTTGCCCCTCCCCCGTGCCTTCCTTGACCCTGGAA
GGTGCCACTCCCACTGTCCTTTCCTAATAAAATGAGGAAATTGCATCGCATTGTCTGAGTAGGTGTCATT
CTATTCTGGGGGGTGGGGTGGGGCAGGACAGCAAGGGGGAGGATTGGGAAGACAATAGCAGGCATGCTGG
GGATGCGGTGGGCTCTATGGCTTCTGAGGCGGAAAGAACCAGCTGGGGCTCTAGGGGGTATCCCC
[124 nt withheld, positions 2796-2919]
C
[91 nt withheld, positions 2921-3011]
AGGGTGATGGTTCACGTACCTAGAAGTTCCTATTCCGAAGTTCCTATTCTCTAGAAAGTATAGGAACTTC
CTTGGCCAAAAAGCCTGAACTCACCGCGACGTCTGTCGAGAAGTTTCTGATCGAAAAGTTCGACAGCGTC
TCCGACCTGATGCAGCTCTCGGAGGGCGAAGAATCTCGTGCTTTCAGCTTCGATGTAGGAGGGCGTGGAT
ATGTCCTGCGGGTAAATAGCTGCGCCGATGGTTTCTACAAAGATCGTTATGTTTATCGGCACTTTGCATC
GGCCGCGCTCCCGATTCCGGAAGTGCTTGACATTGGGGAATTCAGCGAGAGCCTGACCTATTGCATCTCC
CGCCGTGCACAGGGTGTCACGTTGCAAGACCTGCCTGAAACCGAACTGCCCGCTGTTCTGCAGCCGGTCG
CGGAGGCCATGGATGCGATCGCTGCGGCCGATCTTAGCCAGACGAGCGGGTTCGGCCCATTCGGACCGCA
AGGAATCGGTCAATACACTACATGGCGTGATTTCATATGCGCGATTGCTGATCCCCATGTGTATCACTGG
CAAACTGTGATGGACGACACCGTCAGTGCGTCCGTCGCGCAGGCTCTCGATGAGCTGATGCTTTGGGCCG
AGGACTGCCCCGAAGTCCGGCACCTCGTGCACGCGGATTTCGGCTCCAACAATGTCCTGACGGACAATGG
CCGCATAACAGCGGTCATTGACTGGAGCGAGGCGATGTTCGGGGATTCCCAATACGAGGTCGCCAACATC
TTCTTCTGGAGGCCGTGGTTGGCTTGTATGGAGCAGCAGACGCGCTACTTCGAGCGGAGGCATCCGGAGC
TTGCAGGATCGCCGCGGCTCCGGGCGTATATGCTCCGCATTGGTCTTGACCAACTCTATCAGAGCTTGGT
TGACGGCAATTTCGATGATGCAGCTTGGGCGCAGGGTCGATGCGACGCAATCGTCCGATCCGGAGCCGGG
ACTGTCGGGCGTACACAAATCGCCCGCAGAAGCGCGGCCGTCTGGACCGATGGCTGTGTAGAAGTACTCG
CCGATAGTGGAAACCGACGCCCCAGCACTCGTCCGAGGGCAAAGGAATAGCACGTACTACGAGATTTCGA
TTCCACCGCCGCCTTCTATGAAAGGTTGGGCTTCGGAATCGTTTTCCGGGACGCCGGCTGGATGATCCTC
CAGCGCGGGGATCTCATGCTGGAGTTCTTCGCCCACCCCAACTTGTTTATTGCAGCTTATAATGGTTACA
AATAAAGCAATAGCATCACAAATTTCACAAATAAAGCATTTTTTTCACTGCATTCTAGTTGTGGTTTGTC
CAAACTCATCAATGTATCTTATCATGTCTGTATACCGTCGACCTCTAGCTAGAGCTTGGCGTAATCATGG
TCATAGCTGTTTCCTGTGTGAAATTGTTATCCGCTCACAATTCCACACAACATACGAGCCGGAAGCATAA
AGTGTAAAGCCTGGGGTGCCTAATGAGTGAGCTAACTCACATTAATTGCGTTGCGCTCACTGCCCGCTTT
CCAGTCGGGAAACCTGTCGTGCCAGCTGCATTAATGAATCGGCCAACGCGCGGGGAGAGGCGGTTTGCGT
ATTGGGCGCTCTTCCGCTTCCTCGCTCACTGACTCGCTGCGCTCGGTCGTTCGGCTGCGGCGAGCGGTAT
CAGCTCACTCAAAGGCGGTAATACGGTTATCCACAGAATCAGGGGATAACGCAGGAAAGAACATGTGAGC
AAAAGGCCAGCAAAAGGCCAGGAACCGTAAAAAGGCCGCGTTGCTGGCGTTTTTCCATAGGCTCCGCCCC
CCTGACGAGCATCACAAAAATCGACGCTCAAGTCAGAGGTGGCGAAACCCGACAGGACTATAAAGATACC
AGGCGTTTCCCCCTGGAAGCTCCCTCGTGCGCTCTCCTGTTCCGACCCTGCCGCTTACCGGATACCTGTC
CGCCTTTCTCCCTTCGGGAAGCGTGGCGCTTTCTCATAGCTCACGCTGTAGGTATCTCAGTTCGGTGTAG
GTCGTTCGCTCCAAGCTGGGCTGTGTGCACGAACCCCCCGTTCAGCCCGACCGCTGCGCCTTATCCGGTA
ACTATCGTCTTGAGTCCAACCCGGTAAGACACGACTTATCGCCACTGGCAGCAGCCACTGGTAACAGGAT
TAGCAGAGCGAGGTATGTAGGCGGTGCTACAGAGTTCTTGAAGTGGTGGCCTAACTACGGCTACACTAGA
AGAACAGTATTTGGTATCTGCGCTCTGCTGAAGCCAGTTACCTTCGGAAAAAGAGTTGGTAGCTCTTGAT
CCGGCAAACAAACCACCGCTGGTAGCGGTGGTTTTTTTGTTTGCAAGCAGCAGATTACGCGCAGAAAAAA
AGGATCTCAAGAAGATCCTTTGATCTTTTCTACGGGGTCTGACGCTCAGTGGAACGAAAACTCACGTTAA
GGGATTTTGGTCATGAGATTATCAAAAAGGATCTTCACCTAGATCCTTTTAAATTAAAAATGAAGTTTTA
AATCAATCTAAAGTATATATGAGTAAACTTGGTCTGACAGTTACCAATGCTTAATCAGTGAGGCACCTAT
CTCAGCGATCTGTCTATTTCGTTCATCCATAGTTGCCTGACTCCCCGTCGTGTAGATAACTACGATACGG
GAGGGCTTACCATCTGGCCCCAGTGCTGCAATGATACCGCGAGACCCACGCTCACCGGCTCCAGATTTAT
CAGCAATAAACCAGCCAGCCGGAAGGGCCGAGCGCAGAAGTGGTCCTGCAACTTTATCCGCCTCCATCCA
GTCTATTAATTGTTGCCGGGAAGCTAGAGTAAGTAGTTCGCCAGTTAATAGTTTGCGCAACGTTGTTGCC
ATTGCTACAGGCATCGTGGTGTCACGCTCGTCGTTTGGTATGGCTTCATTCAGCTCCGGTTCCCAACGAT
CAAGGCGAGTTACATGATCCCCCATGTTGTGCAAAAAAGCGGTTAGCTCCTTCGGTCCTCCGATCGTTGT
CAGAAGTAAGTTGGCCGCAGTGTTATCACTCATGGTTATGGCAGCACTGCATAATTCTCTTACTGTCATG
CCATCCGTAAGATGCTTTTCTGTGACTGGTGAGTACTCAACCAAGTCATTCTGAGAATAGTGTATGCGGC
GACCGAGTTGCTCTTGCCCGGCGTCAATACGGGATAATACCGCGCCACATAGCAGAACTTTAAAAGTGCT
CATCATTGGAAAACGTTCTTCGGGGCGAAAACTCTCAAGGATCTTACCGCTGTTGAGATCCAGTTCGATG
TAACCCACTCGTGCACCCAACTGATCTTCAGCATCTTTTACTTTCACCAGCGTTTCTGGGTGAGCAAAAA
CAGGAAGGCAAAATGCCGCAAAAAAGGGAATAAGGGCGACACGGAAATGTTGAATACTCATACTCTTCCT
TTTTCAATATTATTGAAGCATTTATCAGGGTTATTGTCTCATGAGCGGATACATATTTGAATGTATTTAG
AAAAATAAACAAATAGGGGTTCCGCGCACATTTCCCCGAAAAGTGCCACCTGACGTC
