LOCUS       Exported 849 bp ds-DNA linear SYN 12-JUN-2021
DEFINITION  synthetic linear DNA
ACCESSION   .
VERSION     .
KEYWORDS    pcDNA5/FRT/TO HIS DNAJA3
SOURCE      synthetic DNA construct
  ORGANISM  synthetic DNA construct
REFERENCE   1 (bases 1 to 849)
  AUTHORS   Hageman J, Kampinga HH
  TITLE     Computational analysis of the human HSPH/HSPA/DNAJ family and
            cloning of a human HSPH/HSPA/DNAJ expression library.
  JOURNAL   Cell Stress Chaperones. 2008 Aug 7. ():.
  PUBMED    18686016
REFERENCE   2 (bases 1 to 849)
  AUTHORS   .
  TITLE     Direct Submission
  JOURNAL   Exported Jun 12, 2021 from SnapGene Server 1.1.58
            http://www.snapgene.com
FEATURES             Location/Qualifiers
     source          1..849
                     /organism="synthetic DNA construct"
                     /mol_type="other DNA"
     CDS             85..102
                     /codon_start=1
                     /product="6xHis affinity tag"
                     /label=6xHis
                     /translation="HHHHHH"
ORIGIN
        1 cgctgttttg acctccatag aagacaccgg gaccgatcca gcctccggac tctagcgttt
       61 aaacttaagc ttctgcagac catgcatcat caccatcacc atggatccac catggctgcg
      121 cggtgctcca cacgctggtt gctggtggtt gtggggaccc cgcggctgcc ggctatatcg
      181 ggtagagggg cccggccgcc cagggagggc gtggtggggg catggctgag ccgcaagctg
      241 agcgtccccg cctttgcgtc ttccctgacc tcttgcggcc cccgagcgct gctgacattg
      301 agacctggtg tcagccttac aggaacaaaa cataaccctt tcatttgtac tgcctccttc
      361 cacacgagtg cccctttggc caaagaagat tattatcaga tattaggagt gcctcgaaat
      421 gccagccaga aagagatcaa gaaagcctat tatcagcttg ccaagaagta tcaccctgac
      481 acaaataagg atgatcccaa agccaaggag aagttctccc agctggcaga agcctatgag
      541 gttttgagtg atgaggtgaa gaggaagcag tacgatgcct acggctctgc aggcttcgat
      601 cctggggcca gcggctccca gcatagctac tggaagggag gccccactgt ggaccccgag
      661 gagctgttca ggaagatctt tggcgagctc tcatcctctt catttggaga tttccagacc
      721 gtgtttgatc agcctcagga atacttcatg gagttgacat tcaatcaagc tgcaaagggg
      781 gtcaacaagg agttcaccgt gaacatcatg gnnacgtgng agcgctgcaa cggcaagggg
      841 aacgagccc
//
